>Addgene plasmid #192696 | pKG422 pBABE GFP-SPC24 | addgene full sequence | sequence record 376104 | Addgene NGS Result
CTGCAGCCTGAATATGGGCCAAACAGGATATCTGTGGTAAGCAGTTCCTGCCCCGGCTCAGGGCCAAGAA
CAGATGGAACAGCTGAATATGGGCCAAACAGGATATCTGTGGTAAGCAGTTCCTGCCCCGGCTCAGGGCC
AAGAACAGATGGTCCCCAGATGCGGTCCAGCCCTCAGCAGTTTCTAGAGAACCATCAGATGTTTCCAGGG
TGCCCCAAGGACCTGAAATGACCCTGTGCCTTATTTGAACTAACCAATCAGTTCGCTTCTCGCTTCTGTT
CGCGCGCTTCTGCTCCCCGAGCTCAATAAAAGAGCCCACAACCCCTCACTCGGGGCGCCAGTCCTCCGAT
TGACTGAGTCGCCCGGGTACCCGTGTATCCAATAAACCCTCTTGCAGTTGCATCCGACTTGTGGTCTCGC
TGTTCCTTGGGAGGGTCTCCTCTGAGTGATTGACTACCCGTCAGCGGGGGTCTTTCATTTGGGGGCTCGT
CCGGGATCGGGAGACCCCTGCCCAGGGACCACCGACCCACCACCGGGAGGCAAGCTGGCCAGCAACTTAT
CTGTGTCTGTCCGATTGTCTAGTGTCTATGACTGATTTTATGCGCCTGCGTCGGTACTAGTTAGCTAACT
AGCTCTGTATCTGGCGGACCCGTGGTGGAACTGACGAGTTCTGAACACCCGGCCGCAACCCTGGGAGACG
TCCCAGGGACTTTGGGGGCCGTTTTTGTGGCCCGACCTGAGGAAGGGAGTCGATGTGGAATCCGACCCCG
TCAGGATATGTGGTTCTGGTAGGAGACGAGAACCTAAAACAGTTCCCGCCTCCGTCTGAATTTTTGCTTT
CGGTTTGGAACCGAAGCCGCGCGTCTTGTCTGCTGCAGCGCTGCAGCATCGTTCTGTGTTGTCTCTGTCT
GACTGTGTTTCTGTATTTGTCTGAAAATTAGGGCCAGACTGTTACCACTCCCTTAAGTTTGACCTTAGGT
CACTGGAAAGATGTCGAGCGGATCGCTCACAACCAGTCGGTAGATGTCAAGAAGAGACGTTGGGTTACCT
TCTGCTCTGCAGAATGGCCAACCTTTAACGTCGGATGGCCGCGAGACGGCACCTTTAACCGAGACCTCAT
CACCCAGGTTAAGATCAAGGTCTTTTCACCTGGCCCGCATGGACACCCAGACCAGGTCCCCTACATCGTG
ACCTGGGAAGCCTTGGCTTTTGACCCCCCTCCCTGGGTCAAGCCCTTTGTACACCCTAAGCCTCCGCCTC
CTCTTCCTCCATCCGCCCCGTCTCTCCCCCTTGAACCTCCTCGTTCGACCCCGCCTCGATCCTCCCTTTA
TCCAGCCCTCACTCCTTCTCTAGGCGCCGGCCGGATCCCAGTGTGGTGGTACGCTACCGGTCGCCACCAT
GGTGAGCAAGGGCGAGGAGCTGTTCACCGGGGTGGTGCCCATCCTGGTCGAGCTGGACGGCGACGTAAAC
GGCCACAAGTTCAGCGTGTCCGGCGAGGGCGAGGGCGATGCCACCTACGGCAAGCTGACCCTGAAGTTCA
TCTGCACCACCGGCAAGCTGCCCGTGCCCTGGCCCACCCTCGTGACCACCCTGACCTACGGCGTGCAGTG
CTTCAGCCGCTACCCCGACCACATGAAGCAGCACGACTTCTTCAAGTCCGCCATGCCCGAAGGCTACGTC
CAGGAGCGCACCATCTTCTTCAAGGACGACGGCAACTACAAGACCCGCGCCGAGGTGAAGTTCGAGGGCG
ACACCCTGGTGAACCGCATCGAGCTGAAGGGCATCGACTTCAAGGAGGACGGCAACATCCTGGGGCACAA
GCTGGAGTACAACTACAACAGCCACAACGTCTATATCATGGCCGACAAGCAGAAGAACGGCATCAAGGTG
AACTTCAAGATCCGCCACAACATCGAGGACGGCAGCGTGCAGCTCGCCGACCACTACCAGCAGAACACCC
CCATCGGCGACGGCCCCGTGCTGCTGCCCGACAACCACTACCTGAGCACCCAGTCCGCCCTGAGCAAAGA
CCCCAACGAGAAGCGCGATCACATGGTCCTGCTGGAGTTCGTGACCGCCGCCGGGATCACTCTCGGCATG
GACGAGCTGTACAAGTCCGGAGGGGATCGGTGGAGCTCCACCGGTGGCGGCCGCTCTAGAGAGAATCTTT
ATTTTCAGGGCGCCGCCAAATTCAAAGAAACCGCTGCTGCTAAATTCGAACGCCAGCACATGGACAGCGG
AGGTGGAGGTACTAGTCTCGAGGCCGCCTTCCGCGACATAGAGGAGGTGAGCCAGGGGCTGCTCAGCCTG
CTGGGCGCCAACCGCGCGGAGGCGCAGCAGCGACGGCTGCTGGGGCGCCACGAGCAGGTGGTGGAGCGGC
TGCTGGAAACGCAAGACGGTGCCGAGAAGCAGCTGCGAGAGATCCTCACCATGGAGAAGGAAGTGGCCCA
GAGCCTTCTCAATGCGAAGGAGCAGGTGCACCAGGGAGGCGTGGAGCTGCAGCAGCTGGAAGCTGGGCTT
CAGGAGGCTGGGGAGGAGGACACCCGTCTGAAGGCCAGCCTCCTTCAGCTCACCAGAGAGCTGGAAGAGC
TCAAGGAGATTGAGGCGGATCTGGAGCGACAGGAGAAGGAGGTCGACGAGGACACGACAGTCACAATCCC
CTCGGCCGTGTACGTGGCTCAACTTTACCACCAAGTTAGTAAAATTGAGTGGGATTATGAGTGTGAGCCA
GGGATGGTCAAAGGCATCCATCATGGCCCCAGTGTGGCCCAGCCCATCCACCTGGACAGCACCCAGCTCT
CCAGGAAATTCATCAGCGACTACCTCTGGAGTCTGGTGGACACCGAGTGGTAGGAATTCTGCAGTCGACG
GTACCGCGGGCCCGGGATCCACCGGATCTAGATAACTGATCATAATCAGCCATACCACATTTGTAGAGGT
TTTACTTGCTTTAAAAAACCTCCCACACCTCCCCCTGAACCTGAAACATAAAATGAATGCAATTCGCCAG
CACAGTGGTCGACCCTGTGGAATGTGTGTCAGTTAGGGTGTGGAAAGTCCCCAGGCTCCCCAGCAGGCAG
AAGTATGCAAAGCATGCATCTCAATTAGTCAGCAACCAGGTGTGGAAAGTCCCCAGGCTCCCCAGCAGGC
AGAAGTATGCAAAGCATGCATCTCAATTAGTCAGCAACCATAGTCCCGCCCCTAACTCCGCCCATCCCGC
CCCTAACTCCGCCCAGTTCCGCCCATTCTCCGCCCCATGGCTGACTAATTTTTTTTATTTATGCAGAGGC
CGAGGCCGCCTCGGCCTCTGAGCTATTCCAGAAGTAGTGAGGAGGCTTTTTTGGAGGCCTAGGCTTTTGC
AAAAAGCTTCATGGCCAAGCCTTTGTCTCAAGAAGAATCCACCCTCATTGAAAGAGCAACGGCTACAATC
AACAGCATCCCCATCTCTGAAGACTACAGCGTCGCCAGCGCAGCTCTCTCTAGCGACGGCCGCATCTTCA
CTGGTGTCAATGTATATCATTTTACTGGGGGACCTTGTGCAGAACTCGTGGTGCTGGGCACTGCTGCTGC
TGCGGCAGCTGGCAACCTGACTTGTATCGTCGCGATCGGAAATGAGAACAGGGGCATCTTGAGCCCCTGC
GGACGGTGCCGACAGGTGCTTCTCGATCTGCATCCTGGGATCAAAGCCATAGTGAAGGACAGTGATGGAC
AGCCGACGGCAGTTGGGATTCGTGAATTGCTGCCCTCTGGTTATGTGTGGGAGGGCTAAGATCGATAAAA
TAAAAGATTTTATTTAGTCTCCAGAAAAAGGGGGGAATGAAAGACCCCACCTGTAGGTTTGGCAAGCTAG
CTTAAGTAACGCCATTTTGCAAGGCATGGAAAAATACATAACTGAGAATAGAGAAGTTCAGATCAAGGTC
AGGAACAGATGGAACAGCTGAATATGGGCCAAACAGGATATCTGTGGTAAGCAGTTCCTGCCCCGGCTCA
GGGCCAAGAACAGATGGAACAGCTGAATATGGGCCAAACAGGATATCTGTGGTAAGCAGTTCCTGCCCCG
GCTCAGGGCCAAGAACAGATGGTCCCCAGATGCGGTCCAGCCCTCAGCAGTTTCTAGAGAACCATCAGAT
GTTTCCAGGGTGCCCCAAGGACCTGAAATGACCCTGTGCCTTATTTGAACTAACCAATCAGTTCGCTTCT
CGCTTCTGTTCGCGCGCTTCTGCTCCCCGAGCTCAATAAAAGAGCCCACAACCCCTCACTCGGGGCGCCA
GTCCTCCGATTGACTGAGTCGCCCGGGTACCCGTGTATCCAATAAACCCTCTTGCAGTTGCATCCGACTT
GTGGTCTCGCTGTTCCTTGGGAGGGTCTCCTCTGAGTGATTGACTACCCGTCAGCGGGGGTCTTTCACAT
GCAGCATGTATCAAAATTAATTTGGTTTTTTTTCTTAAGTATTTACATTAAATGGCCATAGTTGCATTAA
TGAATCGGCCAACGCGCGGGGAGAGGCGGTTTGCGTATTGGGCGCTCTTCCGCTTCCTCGCTCACTGACT
CGCTGCGCTCGGTCGTTCGGCTGCGGCGAGCGGTATCAGCTCACTCAAAGGCGGTAATACGGTTATCCAC
AGAATCAGGGGATAACGCAGGAAAGAACATGTGAGCAAAAGGCCAGCAAAAGGCCAGGAACCGTAAAAAG
GCCGCGTTGCTGGCGTTTTTCCATAGGCTCCGCCCCCCTGACGAGCATCACAAAAATCGACGCTCAAGTC
AGAGGTGGCGAAACCCGACAGGACTATAAAGATACCAGGCGTTTCCCCCTGGAAGCTCCCTCGTGCGCTC
TCCTGTTCCGACCCTGCCGCTTACCGGATACCTGTCCGCCTTTCTCCCTTCGGGAAGCGTGGCGCTTTCT
CATAGCTCACGCTGTAGGTATCTCAGTTCGGTGTAGGTCGTTCGCTCCAAGCTGGGCTGTGTGCACGAAC
CCCCCGTTCAGCCCGACCGCTGCGCCTTATCCGGTAACTATCGTCTTGAGTCCAACCCGGTAAGACACGA
CTTATCGCCACTGGCAGCAGCCACTGGTAACAGGATTAGCAGAGCGAGGTATGTAGGCGGTGCTACAGAG
TTCTTGAAGTGGTGGCCTAACTACGGCTACACTAGAAGAACAGTATTTGGTATCTGCGCTCTGCTGAAGC
CAGTTACCTTCGGAAAAAGAGTTGGTAGCTCTTGATCCGGCAAACAAACCACCGCTGGTAGCGGTGGTTT
TTTTGTTTGCAAGCAGCAGATTACGCGCAGAAAAAAAGGATCTCAAGAAGATCCTTTGATCTTTTCTACG
GGGTCTGACGCTCAGTGGAACGAAAACTCACGTTAAGGGATTTTGGTCATGAGATTATCAAAAAGGATCT
TCACCTAGATCCTTTTGCGGCCGCAAATCAATCTAAAGTATATATGAGTAAACTTGGTCTGACAGTTACC
AATGCTTAATCAGTGAGGCACCTATCTCAGCGATCTGTCTATTTCGTTCATCCATAGTTGCCTGACTCCC
CGTCGTGTAGATAACTACGATACGGGAGGGCTTACCATCTGGCCCCAGTGCTGCAATGATACCGCGAGAC
CCACGCTCACCGGCTCCAGATTTATCAGCAATAAACCAGCCAGCCGGAAGGGCCGAGCGCAGAAGTGGTC
CTGCAACTTTATCCGCCTCCATCCAGTCTATTAATTGTTGCCGGGAAGCTAGAGTAAGTAGTTCGCCAGT
TAATAGTTTGCGCAACGTTGTTGCCATTGCTACAGGCATCGTGGTGTCACGCTCGTCGTTTGGTATGGCT
TCATTCAGCTCCGGTTCCCAACGATCAAGGCGAGTTACATGATCCCCCATGTTGTGCAAAAAAGCGGTTA
GCTCCTTCGGTCCTCCGATCGTTGTCAGAAGTAAGTTGGCCGCAGTGTTATCACTCATGGTTATGGCAGC
ACTGCATAATTCTCTTACTGTCATGCCATCCGTAAGATGCTTTTCTGTGACTGGTGAGTACTCAACCAAG
TCATTCTGAGAATAGTGTATGCGGCGACCGAGTTGCTCTTGCCCGGCGTCAATACGGGATAATACCGCGC
CACATAGCAGAACTTTAAAAGTGCTCATCATTGGAAAACGTTCTTCGGGGCGAAAACTCTCAAGGATCTT
ACCGCTGTTGAGATCCAGTTCGATGTAACCCACTCGTGCACCCAACTGATCTTCAGCATCTTTTACTTTC
ACCAGCGTTTCTGGGTGAGCAAAAACAGGAAGGCAAAATGCCGCAAAAAAGGGAATAAGGGCGACACGGA
AATGTTGAATACTCATACTCTTCCTTTTTCAATATTATTGAAGCATTTATCAGGGTTATTGTCTCATGAG
CGGATACATATTTGAATGTATTTAGAAAAATAAACAAATAGGGGTTCCGCGCACATTTCCCCGAAAAGTG
CCAC
Features (pLannotate 1.2.2; 18 found; start..end, strand, type, name):
      8..477     +  LTR            LTR: long terminal repeat from Moloney murine leukemia virus
    601..875     +  misc_feature   MESV Ψ (fragment): packaging signal of murine embryonic stem cell virus
    942..1358    +  CDS            gag (truncated): truncated Moloney murine leukemia virus (MMLV) gag gene lacking the start codon
   1399..2115    +  CDS            EGFP: EGFP is a basic (constitutively fluorescent) green fluorescent protein published in 1996, derived from Aequorea victoria. It is reported to be a rapidly-maturing weak dimer with moderate acid sensitivity.
   2142..2160    +  misc_feature   MCS (fragment): pBluescript multiple cloning site
   2161..2180    +  CDS            capTEV™ (fragment): composite tag for in vivo biotinylation, TEV protease cleavage, and 6xHis tagging
   2194..2238    +  CDS            S-Tag: affinity and epitope tag derived from pancreatic ribonuclease A
   2263..2850    +  CDS            SPC24: SPC24_HUMAN - Also known as SPBC24. Experimental evidence at protein level: Swiss-Prot protein existence level 1. Acts as a component of the essential kinetochore-associated NDC80 complex, which is required for chromosome segregation and spindle checkpoint activity (PubMed:14738735). Required for kinetochore integrity and the organization of stable microtubule binding sites in the outer plate of the kinetochore (PubMed:14738735). The NDC80 complex synergistically enhances the affinity of the SKA1 complex for microtubules and may allow the NDC80 complex to track depolymerizing microtubules (Pub
   2854..2890    +  misc_feature   MCS (fragment): multiple cloning site
   2907..2991    +  CDS            large T antigen (fragment): large T antigen from SV40 (simian virus 40)
   3034..3363    +  promoter       SV40 promoter: SV40 enhancer and early promoter
   3371..3769    +  CDS            BSD: blasticidin S deaminase; Aspergillus terreus BSD; confers resistance to blasticidin
   3816..3937    +  LTR            3' LTR (ΔU3) (fragment): self-inactivating 3' long terminal repeat (LTR) from Moloney murine leukemia virus
   3938..4407    +  LTR            LTR: long terminal repeat from Moloney murine leukemia virus
   4473..4525    -  CDS            lacI (fragment): lac repressor; lacI; The lac repressor binds to the lac operator to inhibit transcription in E. coli. This inhibition can be relieved by adding lactose or isopropyl-β-D-thiogalactopyranoside (IPTG).
   4708..5296    -  rep_origin     ori: high-copy-number ColE1/pMB1/pBR322/pUC origin of replication
   5456..6316    -  CDS            AmpR: β-lactamase; bla; confers resistance to ampicillin, carbenicillin, and related antibiotics
   6317..6421    -  promoter       AmpR promoter: bla
