[The description below was written by a language model from this plasmid's Addgene catalogue record and pLannotate feature annotations shown in this document.]
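Description:
pKG422 pBABE GFP-SPC24 is a gammaretroviral expression vector built on the pBABE Blast backbone for stable delivery of a tagged human SPC24 transgene into mammalian cells. In bacteria it is maintained through a high-copy ColE1/pUC-type origin and selected with ampicillin via the β-lactamase gene and its native promoter. The viral portion is flanked by Moloney murine leukemia virus long terminal repeats and includes a Ψ packaging signal followed by a truncated gag segment lacking its start codon. Together these allow the transcribed genome to be encapsidated when the plasmid is introduced into a packaging cell line that supplies the viral proteins in trans. A small annotated match to a self-inactivating ΔU3 LTR lies directly upstream of a full-length 3′ LTR, so the vector appears to retain intact LTRs rather than being self-inactivating.

No separate internal promoter is annotated upstream of the insert, which is consistent with the usual pBABE arrangement in which the 5′ LTR drives the transgene. The payload begins with EGFP, followed by a short linker region containing polylinker remnants, a fragment matching a TEV-cleavage composite tag, and an S-tag, and then the SPC24 coding sequence, so the fluorescent and affinity tags sit N-terminal to SPC24. The exact cloning sites are not recorded. Downstream, an SV40 enhancer/early promoter drives blasticidin S deaminase, allowing blasticidin selection of transduced cells. SPC24 is a component of the kinetochore-associated NDC80 complex needed for chromosome segregation and spindle checkpoint function. The construct therefore suits generating stable cell lines for imaging GFP-SPC24 localisation or, potentially, for tag-based purification of the protein.
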