Addgene plasmid #192696: pKG422 pBABE GFP-SPC24
Purpose: Retroviral transgene expression of human SPC24
Depositing lab: Iain Cheeseman. Depositing organization: Whitehead Institute for Biomedical Research. Publication: The phenotypic landscape of essential human genes. Funk L, Su KC, Ly J, Feldman D, Singh A, Moodie B, Blainey PC, Cheeseman IM. Cell. 2022 Nov 23;185(24):4634-4653.e22. doi: 10.1016/j.cell.2022.10.017. Epub 2022 Nov 7. PubMed 36347254.
Backbone
  Vector backbone: pBABE Blast
  Vector type: Retroviral
Growth in bacteria
  Bacterial resistance: Ampicillin, 100 μg/mL
  Growth temperature: 37°C
  Growth strain: NEB Stable
  Copy number: High Copy
Gene/Insert
  Gene/Insert name: SPC24
  Species: H. sapiens (human)
  Entrez Gene: SPC24 (a.k.a. SPBC24)
  Cloning method: Restriction Enzyme; 5′ cloning site Unknown (unknown if destroyed); 3′ cloning site Unknown (unknown if destroyed)
Terms and licenses: Academic/Nonprofit Terms; Industry Terms: Not Available to Industry
How to cite: pKG422 pBABE GFP-SPC24 was a gift from Iain Cheeseman (Addgene plasmid # 192696 ; http://n2t.net/addgene:192696 ; RRID:Addgene_192696)
